>Addgene plasmid #183723 | pMXs-Sig10(M1)-Fc-IG | addgene full sequence | sequence record 374372 | Addgene NGS Result
CCCGAAAAGTGCCACCTGCATAATGAAAGACCCCACCTGTAGGTTTGGCAAGCTAGCTTAAGTAACGCCA
TTTTGCAAGGCATGGAAAAATACATAACTGAGAATAGAAAAGTTCAGATCAAGGTCAGGAACAGATGGAA
CAGCTGAATATGGGCCAAACAGGATATCTGTGGTAAGCAGTTCCTGCCCCGGCTCAGGGCCAAGAACAGA
TGGAACAGCTGAATATGGGCCAAACAGGATATCTGTGGTAAGCAGTTCCTGCCCCGGCTCAGGGCCAAGA
ACAGATGGTCCCCAGATGCGGTCCAGCCCTCAGCAGTTTCTAGAGAACCATCAGATGTTTCCAGGGTGCC
CCAAGGACCTGAAATGACCCTGTGCCTTATTTGAACTAACCAATCAGTTCGCTTCTCGCTTCTGTTCGCG
CGCTTCTGCTCCCCGAGCTCAATAAAAGAGCCCACAACCCCTCACTCGGCGCGCCAGTCCTCCGATTGAC
TGAGTCGCCCGGGTACCCGTGTATCCAATAAACCCTCTTGCAGTTGCATCCGACTTGTGGTCTCGCTGTT
CCTTGGGAGGGTCTCCTCTGAGTGATTGACTACCCGTCAGCGGGGGTCTTTCATTTGGGGGCTCGTCCGG
GATCGGGAGACCCCTGCCCAGGGACCACCGACCCACCACCGGGAGGTAAGCTGGCCAGCAACTTATCTGT
GTCTGTCCGATTGTCTAGTGTCTATGACTGATTTTATGCGCCTGCGTCGGTACTAGTTAGCTAACTAGCT
CTGTATCTGGCGGACCCGTGGTGGAACTGACGAGTTCGGAACACCCGGCCGCAACCCTGGGAGACGTCCC
AGGGACTTCGGGGGCCGTTTTTGTGGCCCGACCTGAGTCCAAAAATCCCGATCGTTTTGGACTCTTTGGT
GCACCCCCCTAATAGGAGGGATATGTGGTTCTGGTAGGAGACGAGAACCTAAAACAGTTCCCGCCTCCGT
CTGAATTTTTGCTTTCGGTTTGGGACCGAAGCCGCGCCGCGCGTCTTGTCTGCTGCAGCATCGTTCTGTG
TTGTCTCTGTCTGACTGTGTTTCTGTATTTGTCTGAAAATTAGGGCCAGACTGTTACCACTCCCTTAAGT
TTGACCTTAGGTCACTGGAAAGATGTCGAGCGGATCGCTCACAACCAGTCGGTAGATGTCAAGAAGAGAC
GTTGGGTTACCTTCTGCTCTGCAGAATGGCCAACCTTTAACGTCGGATGGCCGCGAGACGGCACCTTTAA
CCGAGACCTCATCACCCAGGTTAAGATCAAGGTCTTTTCACCTGGCCCGCATGGACACCCAGACCAGGTC
CCCTACATCGTGACCTGGGAAGCCTTGGCTTTTGACCCCCCTCCCTGGGTCAAGCCCTTTGTACACCCTA
AGCCTCCGCCTCCTCTTCCTCCATCCGCCCCGTCTCTCCCCCTTGAACCTCCTCGTTCGACCCCGCCTCG
ATCCTCCCTTTATCCAGCCCTCACTCCTTCTCTAGGCGCCCCCATATGGCCATATGAGATCTTATATGGG
GCACCCCCGCCCCTTGTAAACTTCCCTGACCCTGACATGACAAGAGTTACTAACAGCCCCTCTCTCCAAG
CTCACTTACAGGCTCTCTACTTAGTCCAGCACGAAGTCTGGAGACCTCTGGCGGCAGCCTACCAAGAACA
ACTGGACCGACCGGTGGTACCTCACCCTTACCGAGTCGGCGACACAGTGTGGGTCCGCCGACACCAGACT
AAGAACCTAGAACCTCGCTGGAAAGGACCTTACACAGTCCTGCTGACCACCCCCACCGCCCTCAAAGTAG
ACGGCATCGCAGCTTGGATACACGCCGCCCACGTGAAGGCTGCCGACCCCGGGGGTGGACCATCCTCTAG
ACTGCCGGATCTAGCTAGTTAATTAAGGATCCCAGTGTGGTGGTACGGGAATTCGAGCTCGGTACCTCGC
GAATGCATCTAGAGCCACCATGCTACTGCCACTGCTGCTGTCCTCGCTGCTGGGCGGGTCCCAGGCTATG
GATGGGAGATTCTGGATACGAGTGCAGGAGTCAGTGATGGTGCCGGAGGGCCTGTGCATCTCTGTGCCCT
GCTCTTTCTCCTACCCCCAACAGGACTGGACAGGGTCTACCCCAGCTTATGGCTACTGGTTCAAAGCAGT
GACTGAGACAACCAAGGGTGCTCCTGTGGCCACAAACCACCAGAGTCGAGAGGTGGAAATGAGCACCCGG
GGCCGATTCCAGCTCACTGGGGATCCCGCCAAGGGGAACTGCTCCTTGGTGATCAGAGACGCGCAGATGC
AGGATGAGTCACAGTACTTCTTTCGGGTGGAGAGAGGAAGCTATGTGAGATATAATTTCATGAACGATGG
GTTCTTTCTAAAAGTAACAGCCCTGACTCAGAAGCCTGATGTCTACATCCCCGAGACCCTGGAGCCCGGG
CAGCCGGTGACGGTCATCTGTGTGTTTAACTGGGCCTTTGAGGAATGTCCACCCCCTTCTTTCTCCTGGA
CGGGGGCTGCCCTCTCCTCCCAAGGAACCAAACCAACGACCTCCCACTTCTCAGTGCTCAGCTTCACGCC
CAGACCCCAGGACCACAACACCGACCTCACCTGCCATGTGGACTTCTCCAGAAAGGGTGTGAGCGCACAG
AGGACCGTCCGACTCCGTGTGGCCTATGCCCCCAGAGACCTTGTTATCAGCATTTCACGTGACAACACGC
CAGCCCTGGAGCCCCAGCCCCAGGGAAATGTCCCATACCTGGAAGCCCAAAAAGGCCAGTTCCTGCGGCT
CCTCTGTGCTGCTGACAGCCAGCCCCCTGCCACACTGAGCTGGGTCCTGCAGAACAGAGTCCTCTCCTCG
TCCCATCCCTGGGGCCCTAGACCCCTGGGGCTGGAGCTGCCCGGGGTGAAGGCTGGGGATTCAGGGCGCT
ACACCTGCCGAGCGGAGAACAGGCTTGGCTCCCAGCAGCGAGCCCTGGACCTCTCTGTGCAGTATCCTCC
AGAGAACCTGAGAGTGATGGTTTCCCAAGCAAACAGGACAGTCCTGGAAAACCTTGGGAACGGCACGTCT
CTCCCAGTACTGGAGGGCCAAAGCCTGTGCCTGGTCTGTGTCACACACAGCAGCCCCCCAGCCAGGCTGA
GCTGGACCCAGAGGGGACAGGTTCTGAGCCCCTCCCAGCCCTCAGACCCCGGGGTCCTGGAGCTGCCTCG
GGTTCAAGTGGAGCACGAAGGAGAGTTCACCTGCCACGCTCGGCACCCACTGGGCTCCCAGCACGTCTCT
CTCAGCCTCTCCGTGCACTACTCCCCGAAGCTGCTGGGCCCCTCCTGCTCCTGGGAGGCTGAGGGTCTGC
ACTGCAGCTGCTCCTCCCAGGCCAGCCCGGCCCCCTCTCTGCGCTGGTGGCTTGGGGAGGAGCTGCTGGA
GGGGAACAGCAGCCAGGACTCCTTCGAGGTCACCCCCAGCTCAGCCGGGCCCTGGGCCAACAGCTCCCTG
AGCCTCCATGGAGGGCTCAGCTCCGGCCTCAGGCTCCGCTGTGAGGCCTGGAACGTCCATGGGGCCCAGA
GTGGATCCATCCTGCAGCTGCCAGATAAGCTCGAGCCCAAATCTTGTGACAAAACTCACACATGCCCACC
GTGCCCAGGTAAGCCAGCCCAGGCCTCGCCCTCCAGCTCAAGGCGGGACAGGTGCCCTAGAGTAGCCTGC
ATCCAGGGACAGGCCCCAGCCGGGTGCTGACACGTCCACCTCCATCTCTTCCTCAGCACCTGAACTCCTG
GGGGGACCGTCAGTCTTCCTCTTCCCCCCAAAACCCAAGGACACCCTCATGATCTCCCGGACCCCTGAGG
TCACATGCGTGGTGGTGGACGTGAGCCACGAAGACCCTGAGGTCAAGTTCAACTGGTACGTGGACGGCGT
GGAGGTGCATAATGCCAAGACAAAGCCGCGGGAGGAGCAGTACAACAGCACGTACCGTGTGGTCAGCGTC
CTCACCGTCCTGCACCAGGACTGGCTGAATGGCAAGGAGTACAAGTGCAAGGTCTCCAACAAAGCCCTCC
CAGCCCCCATCGAGAAAACCATCTCCAAAGCCAAAGGTGGGACCCGTGGGGTGCGAGGGCCACATGGACA
GAGGCCGGCTCGGCCCACCCTCTGCCCTGGGAGTGACCGCTGTACCAACCTCTGTCCCTACAGGGCAGCC
CCGAGAACCACAGGTGTACACCCTGCCCCCATCCCGGGATGAGCTGACCAAGAACCAGGTCAGCCTGACC
TGCCTGGTCAAAGGCTTCTATCCCAGCGACATCGCCGTGGAGTGGGAGAGCAATGGGCAGCCGGAGAACA
ACTACAAGGCCACGCCTCCCGTGCTGGACTCCGACGGCTCCTTCTTCCTCTACAGCAAGCTCACCGTGGA
CAAGAGCAGGTGGCAGCAGGGGAACGTCTTCTCATGCTCCGTGATGCATGAGGCTCTGCACAACCACTAC
ACGCAGAAGAGCCTCTCCCTGTCCCCGGGTAAATAGCGGCCGCTACGTAAATTCCSCCCCCCCCCCCCNT
CTCCCTCCCCCCCCCCTAACGTTACTGGCCGAAGCCGCTTGGAATAAGGCCGGTGTGCGTTTGTCTATAT
GTTATTTTCCACCATATTGCCGTCTTTTGGCAATGTGAGGGCCCGGAAACCTGGCCCTGTCTTCTTGACG
AGCATTCCTAGGGGTCTTTCCCCTCTCGCCAAAGGAATGCAAGGTCTGTTGAATGTCGTGAAGGAAGCAG
TTCCTCTGGAAGCTTCTTGAAGACAAACAACGTCTGTAGCGACCCTTTGCAGGCAGCGGAACCCCCCACC
TGGCGACAGGTGCCTCTGCGGCCAAAAGCCACGTGTATAAGATACACCTGCAAAGGCGGCACAACCCCAG
TGCCACGTTGTGAGTTGGATAGTTGTGGAAAGAGTCAAATGGCTCTCCTCAAGCGTATTCAACAAGGGGC
TGAAGGATGCCCAGAAGGTACCCCATTGTATGGGATCTGATCTGGGGCCTCGGTGCACATGCTTTACATG
TGTTTAGTCGAGGTTAAAAAAACGTCTAGGCCCCCCGAACCACGGGGACGTGGTTTTCCTTTGAAAAACA
CGATGATAATATGGCCACAACCATGGTGAGCAAGGGCGAGGAGCTGTTCACCGGGGTGGTGCCCATCCTG
GTCGAGCTGGACGGCGACGTAAACGGCCACAAGTTCAGCGTGTCCGGCGAGGGCGAGGGCGATGCCACCT
ACGGCAAGCTGACCCTGAAGTTCATCTGCACCACCGGCAAGCTGCCCGTGCCCTGGCCCACCCTCGTGAC
CACCCTGACCTACGGCGTGCAGTGCTTCAGCCGCTACCCCGACCACATGAAGCAGCACGACTTCTTCAAG
TCCGCCATGCCCGAAGGCTACGTCCAGGAGCGCACCATCTTCTTCAAGGACGACGGCAACTACAAGACCC
GCGCCGAGGTGAAGTTCGAGGGCGACACCCTGGTGAACCGCATCGAGCTGAAGGGCATCGACTTCAAGGA
GGACGGCAACATCCTGGGGCACAAGCTGGAGTACAACTACAACAGCCACAACGTCTATATCATGGCCGAC
AAGCAGAAGAACGGCATCAAGGTGAACTTCAAGATCCGCCACAACATCGAGGACGGCAGCGTGCAGCTCG
CCGACCACTACCAGCAGAACACCCCCATCGGCGACGGCCCCGTGCTGCTGCCCGACAACCACTACCTGAG
CACCCAGTCCGCCCTGAGCAAAGACCCCAACGAGAAGCGCGATCACATGGTCCTGCTGGAGTTCGTGACC
GCCGCCGGGATCACTCTCGGCATGGACGAGCTGTACAAGTAAGTCGACGATAAAATAAAAGATTTTATTT
AGTCTCCAGAAAAAGGGGGGAATGAAAGACCCCACCTGTAGGTTTGGCAAGCTAGCTTAAGTAACGCCAT
TTTGCAAGGCATGGAAAAATACATAACTGAGAATAGAGAAGTTCAGATCAAGGTCAGGAACAGATGGAAC
AGCTGAATATGGGCCAAACAGGATATCTGTGGTAAGCAGTTCCTGCCCCGGCTCAGGGCCAAGAACAGAT
GGAACAGCTGAATATGGGCCAAACAGGATATCTGTGGTAAGCAGTTCCTGCCCCGGCTCAGGGCCAAGAA
CAGATGGTCCCCAGATGCGGTCCAGCCCTCAGCAGTTTCTAGAGAACCATCAGATGTTTCCAGGGTGCCC
CAAGGACCTGAAATGACCCTGTGCCTTATTTGAACTAACCAATCAGTTCGCTTCTCGCTTCTGTTCGCGC
GCTTCTGCTCCCCGAGCTCAATAAAAGAGCCCACAACCCCTCACTCGGGGCGCCAGTCCTCCGATTGACT
GAGTCGCCCGGGTACCCGTGTATCCAATAAACCCTCTTGCAGTTGCATCCGACTTGTGGTCTCGCTGTTC
CTTGGGAGGGTCTCCTCTGAGTGATTGACTACCCGTCAGCGGGGGTCTTTCACATGCAGCATGTATCAAA
ATTAATTTGGTTTTTTTTCTTAAGTATTTACATTAAATGGCCATAGTTGCATTAATGAATCGGCCAACGC
GCGGGGAGAGGCGGTTTGCGTATTGGGCGCTCTTCCGCTTCCTCGCTCACTGACTCGCTGCGCTCGGTCG
TTCGGCTGCGGCGAGCGGTATCAGCTCACTCAAAGGCGGTAATACGGTTATCCACAGAATCAGGGGATAA
CGCAGGAAAGAACATGTGAGCAAAAGGCCAGCAAAAGGCCAGGAACCGTAAAAAGGCCGCGTTGCTGGCG
TTTTTCCATAGGCTCCGCCCCCCTGACGAGCATCACAAAAATCGACGCTCAAGTCAGAGGTGGCGAAACC
CGACAGGACTATAAAGATACCAGGCGTTTCCCCCTGGAAGCTCCCTCGTGCGCTCTCCTGTTCCGACCCT
GCCGCTTACCGGATACCTGTCCGCCTTTCTCCCTTCGGGAAGCGTGGCGCTTTCTCATAGCTCACGCTGT
AGGTATCTCAGTTCGGTGTAGGTCGTTCGCTCCAAGCTGGGCTGTGTGCACGAACCCCCCGTTCAGCCCG
ACCGCTGCGCCTTATCCGGTAACTATCGTCTTGAGTCCAACCCGGTAAGACACGACTTATCGCCACTGGC
AGCAGCCACTGGTAACAGGATTAGCAGAGCGAGGTATGTAGGCGGTGCTACAGAGTTCTTGAAGTGGTGG
CCTAACTACGGCTACACTAGAAGAACAGTATTTGGTATCTGCGCTCTGCTGAAGCCAGTTACCTTCGGAA
AAAGAGTTGGTAGCTCTTGATCCGGCAAACAAACCACCGCTGGTAGCGGTGGTTTTTTTGTTTGCAAGCA
GCAGATTACGCGCAGAAAAAAAGGATCTCAAGAAGATCCTTTGATCTTTTCTACGGGGTCTGACGCTCAG
TGGAACGAAAACTCACGTTAAGGGATTTTGGTCATGAGATTATCAAAAAGGATCTTCACCTAGATCCTTT
TGCGGCCGGCCGCAAATCAATCTAAAGTATATATGAGTAAACTTGGTCTGACAGTTACCAATGCTTAATC
AGTGAGGCACCTATCTCAGCGATCTGTCTATTTCGTTCATCCATAGTTGCCTGACTCCCCGTCGTGTAGA
TAACTACGATACGGGAGGGCTTACCATCTGGCCCCAGTGCTGCAATGATACCGCGAGACCCACGCTCACC
GGCTCCAGATTTATCAGCAATAAACCAGCCAGCCGGAAGGGCCGAGCGCAGAAGTGGTCCTGCAACTTTA
TCCGCCTCCATCCAGTCTATTAATTGTTGCCGGGAAGCTAGAGTAAGTAGTTCGCCAGTTAATAGTTTGC
GCAACGTTGTTGCCATTGCTACAGGCATCGTGGTGTCACGCTCGTCGTTTGGTATGGCTTCATTCAGCTC
CGGTTCCCAACGATCAAGGCGAGTTACATGATCCCCCATGTTGTGCAAAAAAGCGGTTAGCTCCTTCGGT
CCTCCGATCGTTGTCAGAAGTAAGTTGGCCGCAGTGTTATCACTCATGGTTATGGCAGCACTGCATAATT
CTCTTACTGTCATGCCATCCGTAAGATGCTTTTCTGTGACTGGTGAGTACTCAACCAAGTCATTCTGAGA
ATAGTGTATGCGGCGACCGAGTTGCTCTTGCCCGGCGTCAATACGGGATAATACCGCGCCACATAGCAGA
ACTTTAAAAGTGCTCATCATTGGAAAACGTTCTTCGGGGCGAAAACTCTCAAGGATCTTACCGCTGTTGA
GATCCAGTTCGATGTAACCCACTCGTGCACCCAACTGATCTTCAGCATCTTTTACTTTCACCAGCGTTTC
TGGGTGAGCAAAAACAGGAAGGCAAAATGCCGCAAAAAAGGGAATAAGGGCGACACGGAAATGTTGAATA
CTCATACTCTTCCTTTTTCAATATTATTGAAGCATTTATCAGGGTTATTGTCTCATGAGCGGATACATAT
TTGAATGTATTTAGAAAAATAAACAAATAGGGGTTCCGCGCACATTTC
Features (pLannotate 1.2.2; 18 found; start..end, strand, type, name):
     22..615     +  LTR            LTR: long terminal repeat from Moloney murine leukemia virus
    678..877     +  misc_feature   MMLV Ψ: packaging signal of Moloney murine leukemia virus (MMLV)
    929..1017    +  misc_feature   MESV Ψ (fragment): packaging signal of murine embryonic stem cell virus
   1094..1510    +  CDS            gag (truncated): truncated Moloney murine leukemia virus (MMLV) gag gene lacking the start codon
   1520..1894    +  misc_feature   pol region: Moloney murine leukemia virus (MMLV) pol region containing the splice acceptor site
   1939..1956    +  misc_feature   MCS (fragment): pUC18/19 multiple cloning site
   1980..3599    +  CDS            SIGLEC10 (fragment): SIG10_HUMAN - Also known as SLG2. Experimental evidence at protein level: Swiss-Prot protein existence level 1. Putative adhesion molecule that mediates sialic-acid dependent binding to cells. Preferentially binds to alpha-2,3- or alpha-2,6-linked sialic acid (By similarity). The sialic acid recognition site may be masked by cis interactions with sialic acids on the same cell surface. In the immune response, seems to act as an inhibitory receptor upon ligand induced tyrosine phosphorylation by recruiting cytoplasmic phosphatase(s) via their SH2 domain(s) that block signal transduction through
   3597..3713    +  CDS            IGHG1 (fragment): IGHG1_HUMAN - Experimental evidence at protein level: Swiss-Prot protein existence level 1. Constant region of immunoglobulin heavy chains. Immunoglobulins, also known as antibodies, are membrane-bound or secreted glycoproteins produced by B lymphocytes. In the recognition phase of humoral immunity, the membrane-bound immunoglobulins serve as receptors which, upon binding of a specific antigen, trigger the clonal expansion and differentiation of B lymphocytes into immunoglobulins- secreting plasma cells. Secreted immunoglobulins mediate the effector phase of humoral immunity, which results in
   3766..4176    +  CDS            IGHG1 (fragment): IGHG1_HUMAN - Experimental evidence at protein level: Swiss-Prot protein existence level 1. Constant region of immunoglobulin heavy chains. Immunoglobulins, also known as antibodies, are membrane-bound or secreted glycoproteins produced by B lymphocytes. In the recognition phase of humoral immunity, the membrane-bound immunoglobulins serve as receptors which, upon binding of a specific antigen, trigger the clonal expansion and differentiation of B lymphocytes into immunoglobulins- secreting plasma cells. Secreted immunoglobulins mediate the effector phase of humoral immunity, which results in
   4142..4513    +  CDS            IGHG4 (fragment): IGHG4_HUMAN - Experimental evidence at protein level: Swiss-Prot protein existence level 1. Constant region of immunoglobulin heavy chains. Immunoglobulins, also known as antibodies, are membrane-bound or secreted glycoproteins produced by B lymphocytes. In the recognition phase of humoral immunity, the membrane-bound immunoglobulins serve as receptors which, upon binding of a specific antigen, trigger the clonal expansion and differentiation of B lymphocytes into immunoglobulins- secreting plasma cells. Secreted immunoglobulins mediate the effector phase of humoral immunity, which results in
   4657..5119    +  misc_feature   IRES: internal ribosome entry site (IRES) of the encephalomyocarditis virus (EMCV)
   5133..5852    +  CDS            EGFP: the original enhanced GFP (Yang et al., 1996) mammalian codon-optimized
   5901..6022    +  LTR            3' LTR (ΔU3) (fragment): self-inactivating 3' long terminal repeat (LTR) from Moloney murine leukemia virus
   6023..6492    +  LTR            LTR: long terminal repeat from Moloney murine leukemia virus
   6558..6610    -  CDS            lacI (fragment): lac repressor; lacI; The lac repressor binds to the lac operator to inhibit transcription in E. coli. This inhibition can be relieved by adding lactose or isopropyl-β-D-thiogalactopyranoside (IPTG).
   6793..7381    -  rep_origin     ori: high-copy-number ColE1/pMB1/pBR322/pUC origin of replication
   7545..8405    -  CDS            AmpR: β-lactamase; bla; confers resistance to ampicillin, carbenicillin, and related antibiotics
   8406..8510    -  promoter       AmpR promoter: bla
