[The description below was written by a language model from this plasmid's Addgene catalogue record and pLannotate feature annotations shown in this document.]
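Description:
pMXs-Sig10(M1)-Fc-IG is a Moloney murine leukemia virus-based retroviral vector built on the pMXs backbone, about 8.5 kb in size. It expresses a soluble, Fc-tagged form of human Siglec-10 together with a GFP reporter. In bacteria it is maintained as a high-copy plasmid through a ColE1/pUC-type origin and selected with ampicillin through the β-lactamase gene and its own promoter. The viral portion is flanked by MMLV long terminal repeats and carries the extended packaging region typical of this vector family: the Ψ signal, a truncated gag segment lacking its start codon, and a pol-derived fragment containing the splice acceptor. These elements allow the genomic RNA to be packaged when viral proteins are supplied in trans by a packaging cell line. No separate internal promoter is annotated, so transcription of the payload presumably comes from the 5' LTR.

The payload is a bicistronic cassette. The first open reading frame encodes the extracellular part of human Siglec-10 carrying the R47Q substitution (the "M1" mutant), fused at its C-terminus to the Fc region of human IgG1. The annotation tool splits the Fc into several IGHG fragments, one labelled IGHG4, which probably reflects homology among IgG constant regions rather than a different isotype. Downstream, an EMCV IRES drives translation of EGFP from the same transcript, so fluorescence marks transduced or transfected cells. The associated study concerns a Guillain-Barré syndrome-associated SIGLEC10 rare variant that impairs ganglioside recognition. This is consistent with use of the construct to produce mutant Siglec-10-Fc as a binding probe for comparing ligand recognition.
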