Addgene plasmid #183723: pMXs-Sig10(M1)-Fc-IG
Purpose: Expresses the fusion protein containing the extracellular part of the human Siglec-10 R47Q mutant and the Fc region of human IgG1, and GFP
Depositing lab: Takeshi Tsubata. Depositing organization: Institute of Science Tokyo. Publication: A Guillain-Barre syndrome-associated SIGLEC10 rare variant impairs its recognition of gangliosides. Alborzian Deh Sheikh A, Gomaa S, Li X, Routledge M, Saigoh K, Numoto N, Angata T, Hitomi Y, Takematsu H, Tsuiji M, Ito N, Kusunoki S, Tsubata T. J Autoimmun. 2021 Jan;116:102571. doi: 10.1016/j.jaut.2020.102571. Epub 2020 Nov 19. PubMed 33223341.
Backbone
  Vector backbone: pMXs
  Vector type: Retroviral
Growth in bacteria
  Bacterial resistance: Ampicillin, 100 μg/mL
  Growth temperature: 37°C
  Growth strain: NEB Stable
  Copy number: High Copy
Gene/Insert
  Gene/Insert name: Siglec-10
  Species: H. sapiens (human)
  Mutation: R47Q
  Tag / fusion protein: Fc of human IgG1
Terms and licenses: Academic/Nonprofit Terms; Industry Terms: Not Available to Industry
How to cite: pMXs-Sig10(M1)-Fc-IG was a gift from Takeshi Tsubata (Addgene plasmid # 183723 ; http://n2t.net/addgene:183723 ; RRID:Addgene_183723)
